>Addgene plasmid #229022 | pRDA355_sgCiPOLR2D | addgene full sequence | sequence record 468268 | Addgene NGS Result
TTGAGATCCTTTTTTTCTGCGCGTAATCTGCTGCTTGCAAACAAAAAAACCACCGCTACCAGCGGTGGTT
TGTTTGCCGGATCAAGAGCTACCAACTCTTTTTCCGAAGGTAACTGGCTTCAGCAGAGCGCAGATACCAA
ATACTGTTCTTCTAGTGTAGCCGTAGTTAGGCCACCACTTCAAGAACTCTGTAGCACCGCCTACATACCT
CGCTCTGCTAATCCTGTTACCAGTGGCTGCTGCCAGTGGCGATAAGTCGTGTCTTACCGGGTTGGACTCA
AGACGATAGTTACCGGATAAGGCGCAGCGGTCGGGCTGAACGGGGGGTTCGTGCACACAGCCCAGCTTGG
AGCGAACGACCTACACCGAACTGAGATACCTACAGCGTGAGCTATGAGAAAGCGCCACGCTTCCCGAAGG
GAGAAAGGCGGACAGGTATCCGGTAAGCGGCAGGGTCGGAACAGGAGAGCGCACGAGGGAGCTTCCAGGG
GGAAACGCCTGGTATCTTTATAGTCCTGTCGGGTTTCGCCACCTCTGACTTGAGCGTCGATTTTTGTGAT
GCTCGTCAGGGGGGCGGAGCCTATGGAAAAACGCCAGCAACGCGGCCTTTTTACGGTTCCTGGCCTTTTG
CTGGCCTTTTGCTCACATGTTCTTTCCTGCGTTATCCCCTGATTCTGTGGATAACCGTATTACCGCCTTT
GAGTGAGCTGATACCGCTCGCCGCAGCCGAACGACCGAGCGCAGCGAGTCAGTGAGCGAGGAAGCGGAAG
AGCGCCCAATACGCAAACCGCCTCTCCCCGCGCGTTGGCCGATTCATTAATGCAGCTGGCACGACAGGTT
TCCCGACTGGAAAGCGGGCAGTGAGCGCAACGCAATTAATGTGAGTTAGCTCACTCATTAGGCACCCCAG
GCTTTACACTTTATGCTTCCGGCTCGTATGTTGTGTGGAATTGTGAGCGGATAACAATTTCACACAGGAA
ACAGCTATGACCATGATTACGCCAAGCGCGCAATTAACCCTCACTAAAGGGAACAAAAGCTGGAGCTGCA
AGCTTAATGTAGTCTTATGCAATACTCTTGTAGTCTTGCAACATGGTAACGATGAGTTAGCAACATGCCT
TACAAGGAGAGAAAAAGCACCGTGCATGCCGATTGGTGGAAGTAAGGTGGTACGATCGTGCCTTATTAGG
AAGGCAACAGACGGGTCTGACATGGATTGGACGAACCACTGAATTGCCGCATTGCAGAGATATTGTATTT
AAGTGCCTAGCTCGATACATAAACGGGTCTCTCTGGTTAGACCAGATCTGAGCCTGGGAGCTCTCTGGCT
AACTAGGGAACCCACTGCTTAAGCCTCAATAAAGCTTGCCTTGAGTGCTTCAAGTAGTGTGTGCCCGTCT
GTTGTGTGACTCTGGTAACTAGAGATCCCTCAGACCCTTTTAGTCAGTGTGGAAAATCTCTAGCAGTGGC
GCCCGAACAGGGACTTGAAAGCGAAAGGGAAACCAGAGGAGCTCTCTCGACGCAGGACTCGGCTTGCTGA
AGCGCGCACGGCAAGAGGCGAGGGGCGGCGACTGGTGAGTACGCCAAAAATTTTGACTAGCGGAGGCTAG
AAGGAGAGAGATGGGTGCGAGAGCGTCAGTATTAAGCGGGGGAGAATTAGATCGCGATGGGAAAAAATTC
GGTTAAGGCCAGGGGGAAAGAAAAAATATAAATTAAAACATATAGTATGGGCAAGCAGGGAGCTAGAACG
ATTCGCAGTTAATCCTGGCCTGTTAGAAACATCAGAAGGCTGTAGACAAATACTGGGACAGCTACAACCA
TCCCTTCAGACAGGATCAGAAGAACTTAGATCATTATATAATACAGTAGCAACCCTCTATTGTGTGCATC
AAAGGATAGAGATAAAAGACACCAAGGAAGCTTTAGACAAGATAGAGGAAGAGCAAAACAAAAGTAAGAC
CACCGCACAGCAAGCGGCCGCTGATCTTCAGACCTGGAGGAGGAGATATGAGGGACAATTGGAGAAGTGA
ATTATATAAATATAAAGTAGTAAAAATTGAACCATTAGGAGTAGCACCCACCAAGGCAAAGAGAAGAGTG
GTGCAGAGAGAAAAAAGAGCAGTGGGAATAGGAGCTTTGTTCCTTGGGTTCTTGGGAGCAGCAGGAAGCA
CTATGGGCGCAGCGTCAATGACGCTGACGGTACAGGCCAGACAATTATTGTCTGGTATAGTGCAGCAGCA
GAACAATTTGCTGAGGGCTATTGAGGCGCAACAGCATCTGTTGCAACTCACAGTCTGGGGCATCAAGCAG
CTCCAGGCAAGAATCCTGGCTGTGGAAAGATACCTAAAGGATCAACAGCTCCTGGGGATTTGGGGTTGCT
CTGGAAAACTCATTTGCACCACTGCTGTGCCTTGGAATGCTAGTTGGAGTAATAAATCTCTGGAACAGAT
TTGGAATCACACGACCTGGATGGAGTGGGACAGAGAAATTAACAATTACACAAGCTTAATACACTCCTTA
ATTGAAGAATCGCAAAACCAGCAAGAAAAGAATGAACAAGAATTATTGGAATTAGATAAATGGGCAAGTT
TGTGGAATTGGTTTAACATAACAAATTGGCTGTGGTATATAAAATTATTCATAATGATAGTAGGAGGCTT
GGTAGGTTTAAGAATAGTTTTTGCTGTACTTTCTATAGTGAATAGAGTTAGGCAGGGATATTCACCATTA
TCGTTTCAGACCCACCTCCCAACCCCGAGGGGACCCGGTACCCGAACGCTGACGTCATCAACCCGCTCCA
AGGAATCGCGGGCCCAGTGTCACTAGGCGGGAACACCCAGCGCGCGTGCGCCCTGGCAGGAAGATGGCTG
TGAGGGACAGGGGAGTGGCGCCCTGCAATATTTGCATGTCGCTATGTGTTCTGGGAAATCACCATAAACG
TGAAATCCCTATCAGTGATAGAGACTTATAAGTTCCCTATCAGTGATAGAGACACCGCGGCGGGTGGCAG
CGATCCGGTTTCAGAGCTACAGCAGAAATGCTGTAGCAAGTTGAAATAAGGCTAGTCCGTTATCAACTTG
AAAAAGTGGCACCGAGTCGGTGCTTTTTTGAATTCAAGCTTGGCGTAACTAGATCTTGAGACAAATGGCA
GTATTCATCCACAATTTTAAAAGAAAAGGGGGGATTGGGGGGTACAGTGCAGGGGAAAGAATAGTAGACA
TAATAGCAACAGACATACAAACTAAAGAATTACAAAAACAAATTACAAAAATTCAAAATTTTCGGGTTTA
TTACAGGGACAGCAGAGATCCACTTTGGCGCCGGCTCGAGGGGGCCCGGGTGCAAAGATGGATAAAGTTT
TAAACAGAGAGGAATCTTTGCAGCTAATGGACCTTCTAGGTCTTGAAAGGAGTGGGAATTGGCTCCGGTG
CCCGTCAGTGGGCAGAGCGCACATCGCCCACAGTCCCCGAGAAGTTGGGGGGAGGGGTCGGCAATTGATC
CGGTGCCTAGAGAAGGTGGCGCGGGGTAAACTGGGAAAGTGATGTCGTGTACTGGCTCCGCCTTTTTCCC
GAGGGTGGGGGAGAACCGTATATAAGTGCAGTAGTCGCCGTGAACGTTCTTTTTCGCAACGGGTTTGCCG
CCAGAACACAGGTAAGTGCCGTGTGTGGTTCCCGCGGGCCTGGCCTCTTTACGGGTTATGGCCCTTGCGT
GCCTTGAATTACTTCCACCTGGCTGCAGTACGTGATTCTTGATCCCGAGCTTCGGGTTGGAAGTGGGTGG
GAGAGTTCGAGGCCTTGCGCTTAAGGAGCCCCTTCGCCTCGTGCTTGAGTTGAGGCCTGGCCTGGGCGCT
GGGGCCGCCGCGTGCGAATCTGGTGGCACCTTCGCGCCTGTCTCGCTGCTTTCGATAAGTCTCTAGCCAT
TTAAAATTTTTGATGACCTGCTGCGACGCTTTTTTTCTGGCAAGATAGTCTTGTAAATGCGGGCCAAGAT
CTGCACACTGGTATTTCGGTTTTTGGGGCCGCGGGCGGCGACGGGGCCCGTGCGTCCCAGCGCACATGTT
CGGCGAGGCGGGGCCTGCGAGCGCGGCCACCGAGAATCGGACGGGGGTAGTCTCAAGCTGGCCGGCCTGC
TCTGGTGCCTGGCCTCGCGCCGCCGTGTATCGCCCCGCCCTGGGCGGCAAGGCTGGCCCGGTCGGCACCA
GTTGCGTGAGCGGAAAGATGGCCGCTTCCCGGCCCTGCTGCAGGGAGCTCAAAATGGAGGACGCGGCGCT
CGGGAGAGCGGGCGGGTGAGTCACCCACACAAAGGAAAAGGGCCTTTCCGTCCTCAGCCGTCGCTTCATG
TGACTCCACGGAGTACCGGGCGCCGTCCAGGCACCTCGATTAGTTCTCGAGCTTTTGGAGTACGTCGTCT
TTAGGTTGGGGGGAGGGGTTTTATGCGATGGAGTTTCCCCACACTGAGTGGGTGGAGACTGAAGTTAGGC
CAGCTTGGCACTTGATGTAATTCTCCTTGGAATTTGCCCTTTTTGAGTTTGGATCTTGGTTCATTCTCAA
GCCTCAGACAGTGGTTCAAAGTTTTTTTCTTCCATTTCAGGTGTCGTGACGTACGGCCACCGGTGCCACC
ATGGCTAGATTAGATAAAAGTAAAGTGATTAACAGCGCATTAGAGCTGCTTAATGAGGTCGGAATCGAAG
GTTTAACAACCCGTAAACTCGCCCAGAAGCTAGGTGTAGAGCAGCCTACATTGTATTGGCATGTAAAAAA
TAAGCGGGCTTTGCTCGACGCCTTAGCCATTGAGATGTTAGATAGGCACCATACTCACTTTTGCCCTTTA
GAAGGGGAAAGCTGGCAAGATTTTTTACGTAATAACGCTAAAAGTTTTAGATGTGCTTTACTAAGTCATC
GCGATGGAGCAAAAGTACATTTAGGTACACGGCCTACAGAAAAACAGTATGAAACTCTCGAAAATCAATT
AGCCTTTTTATGCCAACAAGGTTTTTCACTAGAGAATGCATTATATGCACTCAGCGCTGTGGGGCATTTT
ACTTTAGGTTGCGTATTGGAAGATCAAGAGCATCAAGTCGCTAAAGAAGAAAGGGAAACACCTACTACTG
ATAGTATGCCGCCATTATTACGACAAGCTATCGAATTATTTGATCACCAAGGTGCAGAGCCAGCCTTCTT
ATTCGGCCTTGAATTGATCATTTGCGGATTAGAAAAACAACTTAAATGTGAAAGTGGTTCCCCAAAAAAG
AAGAGAAAGGTCGGATCCGGGGCCACCAACTTTTCCCTGCTGAAGCAGGCTGGCGACGTCGAGGAGAACC
CTGGCCCTGGCTCCGCTAGCGGAACCGAGTACAAGCCCACGGTGCGCCTCGCCACCCGCGACGACGTCCC
CAGGGCCGTACGCACCCTCGCCGCCGCGTTCGCCGACTACCCCGCCACGCGCCACACCGTCGATCCGGAC
CGCCACATCGAGCGGGTCACCGAGCTGCAAGAACTCTTCCTCACGCGCGTCGGGCTCGACATCGGCAAGG
TGTGGGTCGCGGACGACGGCGCCGCCGTGGCGGTCTGGACCACGCCGGAGAGCGTCGAAGCGGGGGCGGT
GTTCGCCGAGATCGGCCCGCGCATGGCCGAGTTGAGCGGTTCCCGGCTGGCCGCGCAGCAACAGATGGAA
GGCCTCCTGGCGCCGCACCGGCCCAAGGAGCCCGCGTGGTTCCTGGCCACCGTCGGAGTCTCGCCCGACC
ACCAGGGCAAGGGTCTGGGCAGCGCCGTCGTGCTCCCCGGAGTGGAGGCGGCCGAGCGCGCCGGGGTGCC
CGCCTTCCTGGAGACCTCCGCGCCCCGCAACCTCCCCTTCTACGAGCGGCTCGGCTTCACCGTCACCGCC
GACGTCGAGGTGCCCGAAGGACCGCGCACCTGGTGCATGACCCGCAAGCCCGGTGCCTGAACGCGTTAAG
TCGACAATCAACCTCTGGATTACAAAATTTGTGAAAGATTGACTGGTATTCTTAACTATGTTGCTCCTTT
TACGCTATGTGGATACGCTGCTTTAATGCCTTTGTATCATGCTATTGCTTCCCGTATGGCTTTCATTTTC
TCCTCCTTGTATAAATCCTGGTTGCTGTCTCTTTATGAGGAGTTGTGGCCCGTTGTCAGGCAACGTGGCG
TGGTGTGCACTGTGTTTGCTGACGCAACCCCCACTGGTTGGGGCATTGCCACCACCTGTCAGCTCCTTTC
CGGGACTTTCGCTTTCCCCCTCCCTATTGCCACGGCGGAACTCATCGCCGCCTGCCTTGCCCGCTGCTGG
ACAGGGGCTCGGCTGTTGGGCACTGACAATTCCGTGGTGTTGTCGGGGAAATCATCGTCCTTTCCTTGGC
TGCTCGCCTGTGTTGCCACCTGGATTCTGCGCGGGACGTCCTTCTGCTACGTCCCTTCGGCCCTCAATCC
AGCGGACCTTCCTTCCCGCGGCCTGCTGCCGGCTCTGCGGCCTCTTCCGCGTCTTCGCCTTCGCCCTCAG
ACGAGTCGGATCTCCCTTTGGGCCGCCTCCCCGCGTCGACTTTAAGACCAATGACTTACAAGGCAGCTGT
AGATCTTAGCCACTTTTTAAAAGAAAAGGGGGGACTGGAAGGGCTAATTCACTCCCAACGAAGACAAGAT
CTGCTTTTTGCTTGTACTGGGTCTCTCTGGTTAGACCAGATCTGAGCCTGGGAGCTCTCTGGCTAACTAG
GGAACCCACTGCTTAAGCCTCAATAAAGCTTGCCTTGAGTGCTTCAAGTAGTGTGTGCCCGTCTGTTGTG
TGACTCTGGTAACTAGAGATCCCTCAGACCCTTTTAGTCAGTGTGGAAAATCTCTAGCAGTACGTATAGT
AGTTCATGTCATCTTATTATTCAGTATTTATAACTTGCAAAGAAATGAATATCAGAGAGTGAGAGGAACT
TGTTTATTGCAGCTTATAATGGTTACAAATAAAGCAATAGCATCACAAATTTCACAAATAAAGCATTTTT
TTCACTGCATTCTAGTTGTGGTTTGTCCAAACTCATCAATGTATCTTATCATGTCTGGCTCTAGCTATCC
CGCCCCTAACTCCGCCCATCCCGCCCCTAACTCCGCCCAGTTCCGCCCATTCTCCGCCCCATGGCTGACT
AATTTTTTTTATTTATGCAGAGGCCGAGGCCGCCTCGGCCTCTGAGCTATTCCAGAAGTAGTGAGGAGGC
TTTTTTGGAGGCCTAGGGACGTACCCAATTCGCCCTATAGTGAGTCGTATTACGCGCGCTCACTGGCCGT
CGTTTTACAACGTCGTGACTGGGAAAACCCTGGCGTTACCCAACTTAATCGCCTTGCAGCACATCCCCCT
TTCGCCAGCTGGCGTAATAGCGAAGAGGCCCGCACCGATCGCCCTTCCCAACAGTTGCGCAGCCTGAATG
GCGAATGGG
[124 nt withheld, positions 7430-7553]
C
[91 nt withheld, positions 7555-7645]
A
[49 nt withheld, positions 7647-7695]
CCTTTGACGTTGGAGTCCACGTTCTTT
[37 nt withheld, positions 7723-7759]
ACCCTATCTCGGTCTATTCTTTTGATTTATAAGGGATTTTGCCGATTTCGGCCTATTGGTTAAAAAATGA
GCTGATTTAACAAAAATTTAACGCGAATTTTAACAAAATATTAACGCTTACAATTTAGGTGGCACTTTTC
GGGGAAATGTGCGCGGAACCCCTATTTGTTTATTTTTCTAAATACATTCAAATATGTATCCGCTCATGAG
ACAATAACCCTGATAAATGCTTCAATAATATTGAAAAAGGAAGAGTATGAGTATTCAACATTTCCGTGTC
GCCCTTATTCCCTTTTTTGCGGCATTTTGCCTTCCTGTTTTTGCTCACCCAGAAACGCTGGTGAAAGTAA
AAGATGCTGAAGATCAGTTGGGTGCACGAGTGGGTTACATCGAACTGGATCTCAACAGCGGTAAGATCCT
TGAGAGTTTTCGCCCCGAAGAACGTTTTCCAATGATGAGCACTTTTAAAGTTCTGCTATGTGGCGCGGTA
TTATCCCGTATTGACGCCGGGCAAGAGCAACTCGGTCGCCGCATACACTATTCTCAGAATGACTTGGTTG
AGTACTCACCAGTCACAGAAAAGCATCTTACGGATGGCATGACAGTAAGAGAATTATGCAGTGCTGCCAT
AACCATGAGTGATAACACTGCGGCCAACTTACTTCTGACAACGATCGGAGGACCGAAGGAGCTAACCGCT
TTTTTGCACAACATGGGGGATCATGTAACTCGCCTTGATCGTTGGGAACCGGAGCTGAATGAAGCCATAC
CAAACGACGAGCGTGACACCACGATGCCTGTAGCAATGGCAACAACGTTGCGCAAACTATTAACTGGCGA
ACTACTTACTCTAGCTTCCCGGCAACAATTAATAGACTGGATGGAGGCGGATAAAGTTGCAGGACCACTT
CTGCGCTCGGCCCTTCCGGCTGGCTGGTTTATTGCTGATAAATCTGGAGCCGGTGAGCGTGGGTCTCGCG
GTATCATTGCAGCACTGGGGCCAGATGGTAAGCCCTCCCGTATCGTAGTTATCTACACGACGGGGAGTCA
GGCAACTATGGATGAACGAAATAGACAGATCGCTGAGATAGGTGCCTCACTGATTAAGCATTGGTAACTG
TCAGACCAAGTTTACTCATATATACTTTAGATTGATTTAAAACTTCATTTTTAATTTAAAAGGATCTAGG
TGAAGATCCTTTTTGATAATCTCATGACCAAAATCCCTTAACGTGAGTTTTCGTTCCACTGAGCGTCAGA
CCCCGTAGAAAAGATCAAAGGATCTTC
Features (pLannotate 1.2.2; 31 found; start..end, strand, type, name):
      1..589     +  rep_origin     ori: high-copy-number ColE1/pMB1/pBR322/pUC origin of replication
    772..864     +  CDS            lacI (fragment): lac repressor; lacI; The lac repressor binds to the lac operator to inhibit transcription in E. coli. This inhibition can be relieved by adding lactose or isopropyl-β-D-thiogalactopyranoside (IPTG).
    877..898     +  protein_bind   CAP binding site: CAP binding activates transcription in the presence of cAMP. E. coli catabolite activator protein
    913..943     +  promoter       lac promoter: promoter for the E. coli lac operon
    951..967     +  protein_bind   lac operator: The lac repressor binds to the lac operator to inhibit transcription in E. coli. This inhibition can be relieved by adding lactose or isopropyl-β-D-thiogalactopyranoside (IPTG). lac repressor encoded by lacI
   1012..1030    +  promoter       T3 promoter: promoter for bacteriophage T3 RNA polymerase
   1058..1284    +  promoter       RSV promoter: Rous sarcoma virus enhancer/promoter
   1285..1465    +  LTR            5' LTR (truncated): truncated 5' long terminal repeat (LTR) from HIV-1
   1512..1637    +  misc_feature   HIV-1 Ψ: packaging signal of human immunodeficiency virus type 1
   1621..1984    +  CDS            HIV-1 gag (fragment): gag protein from human immunodeficiency virus 1; gag
   2130..2363    +  misc_feature   RRE: The Rev response element (RRE) of HIV-1 allows for Rev-dependent mRNA export from the nucleus to the cytoplasm.
   2740..2767    +  CDS            Rev (fragment): human immunodeficiency virus 1 (HIV-1) Rev protein; rev; enhances nuclear export of unspliced and incompletely spliced viral mRNAs
   2898..2992    +  promoter       H1-2O2 promoter: doxycycline-inducible variant of the human H1 RNA promoter (Henriksen et al., 2007)
   3044..3103    +  misc_RNA       gRNA scaffold (fragment): guide RNA scaffold for the Streptococcus pyogenes CRISPR/Cas9 system
   3165..3282    +  misc_feature   cPPT/CTS: central polypurine tract and central termination sequence of HIV-1
   3348..3414    +  CDS            small t antigen (fragment): SV40 (simian virus 40) small t antigen
   3440..3651    +  promoter       EF-1α core promoter: core promoter for human elongation factor EF-1α
   3652..4590    +  intron         EF-1α intron A: intron upstream of the start codon of human EF-1α
   4625..5237    +  CDS            TetR (fragment): tetracycline repressor TetR; tetR from transposon Tn10; TetR binds to the tetracycline operator tetO to inhibit transcription. This inhibition can be relieved by adding tetracycline or doxycycline.
   5242..5261    +  CDS            SV40 NLS (fragment): nuclear localization signal of SV40 (simian virus 40) large T antigen
   5344..5940    +  CDS            PuroR (fragment): puromycin N-acetyltransferase; pac from Streptomyces; confers resistance to puromycin
   5956..6544    +  misc_feature   WPRE: woodchuck hepatitis virus posttranscriptional regulatory element
   6595..6614    +  misc_feature   cPPT/CTS (fragment): central polypurine tract and central termination sequence of HIV-1
   6616..6849    +  LTR            3' LTR (ΔU3): self-inactivating 3' long terminal repeat (LTR) from HIV-1
   6927..7048    +  polyA_signal   SV40 poly(A) signal: SV40 polyadenylation signal
   7088..7223    +  rep_origin     SV40 ori: SV40 origin of replication
   7244..7262    -  promoter       T7 promoter: promoter for bacteriophage T7 RNA polymerase
   7270..7425    +  CDS            lacZα (fragment): LacZα fragment of β-galactosidase; lacZ fragment
   7430..7858    +  rep_origin     f1 ori (sequence partly withheld): f1 bacteriophage origin of replication; arrow indicates direction of (+) strand synthesis
   7911..8015    +  promoter       AmpR promoter: bla
   8016..8876    +  CDS            AmpR: β-lactamase; bla; confers resistance to ampicillin, carbenicillin, and related antibiotics
