[The description below was written by a language model from this plasmid's Addgene catalogue record and pLannotate feature annotations shown in this document.]
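Description:
pRDA355_sgCiPOLR2D is a lentiviral CRISPR interference guide vector of about 9 kb, built on the pRDA355 backbone, that expresses a doxycycline-inducible sgRNA directed against human POLR2D. It is maintained in E. coli through a high-copy ColE1/pUC-type origin with ampicillin resistance (AmpR), and the backbone also carries an f1 origin, an SV40 origin and remnants of lac/lacZα cloning sequence. The viral framework has a third-generation, self-inactivating layout. An RSV promoter drives a truncated HIV-1 5' LTR, followed by the Ψ packaging signal with a gag fragment, the RRE for Rev-dependent export of the genomic RNA, a cPPT/CTS element, WPRE and a ΔU3 3' LTR, with an SV40 polyadenylation signal downstream.

Two cassettes sit between the LTRs. The first is the H1-2O2 promoter, a variant of the human H1 Pol III promoter containing tet operator sites, which drives the POLR2D-targeting spacer fused to a Streptococcus pyogenes Cas9 guide scaffold. The second uses the EF-1α core promoter with intron A to express the tetracycline repressor TetR carrying an SV40 nuclear localization signal, followed by puromycin N-acetyltransferase. The element linking these two coding regions is not annotated. TetR binds the operators and silences guide transcription until doxycycline relieves the repression, while puromycin selects transduced mammalian cells.

No Cas9 or dCas9 repressor is annotated, so the CRISPRi effector presumably has to be provided separately in the target cells. According to the record, the construct is intended for inducible, time-controlled knockdown of POLR2D. The record does not state what role this guide played in the associated cancer dependency study.
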