Addgene plasmid #229022: pRDA355_sgCiPOLR2D
Purpose: Expression of a CRISPRi doxycycline inducible guide targeting POLR2D
Depositing lab: Francisca Vazquez. Depositing organization: Broad Institute. Publication: SKI complex loss renders 9p21.3-deleted or MSI-H cancers dependent on PELO. Borck PC, Boyle I, Jankovic K, Bick N, Foster K, Lau AC, Parker-Burns LI, Lubicki DA, Li T, Borah AA, Lofaso NJ, Das Sharma S, Chan T, Kishen RV, Adeagbo A, Raghavan S, Aquilanti E, Prensner JR, Krill-Burger JM, Golub TR, Campbell CD, Dempster JM, Chan EM, Vazquez F. Nature. 2025 Feb 5. doi: 10.1038/s41586-024-08509-3. PubMed 39910293.
Backbone
  Vector backbone: pRDA355
  Total vector size (bp): 9047
  Vector type: Mammalian Expression, Lentiviral, CRISPR
  Selectable markers: Puromycin
Growth in bacteria
  Bacterial resistance: Ampicillin, 100 μg/mL
  Growth temperature: 30°C
  Growth strain: NEB Stable
  Copy number: High Copy
Gene/Insert
  Gene/Insert name: POLR2D gRNA
  gRNA/shRNA sequence: CGGCGGGTGGCAGCGATCCG
  Species: H. sapiens (human)
Terms and licenses: Academic/Nonprofit Terms; Industry Terms: Not Available to Industry
How to cite: pRDA355_sgCiPOLR2D was a gift from Francisca Vazquez (Addgene plasmid # 229022 ; http://n2t.net/addgene:229022 ; RRID:Addgene_229022)
